Addgene plasmid #63515: pFusB3-30
Purpose: Encodes RVD positions 13-15 in TALEN assembly
Depositing lab: Stephen Ekker. Depositing organization: Mayo Foundation for Medical Education and Research. Publication: FusX: A rapid one-step TALE assembly system for genome science. Ma AC, McNulty MS, Tanya PL, Jarryd CM, Martinez-Galvez G, Argue DP, Lee HB, Urban MD, Bullard CE, Blackburn PR, Man TK, Clark KJ, Ekker SC. Hum Gene Ther. 2016 Jun;27(6):451-63. doi: 10.1089/hum.2015.172 PubMed 26854857.
Backbone
  Vector backbone: FusB3
  Backbone size w/o insert (bp): 2991
  Vector type: TALEN
Growth in bacteria
  Bacterial resistance: Spectinomycin, 50 μg/mL
  Growth temperature: 37°C
  Growth strain: DH5alpha
  Copy number: High Copy
Gene/Insert
  Gene/Insert name: HD NG HD (alt name: B3_CTC)
  Species: Synthetic
  Mutation: none
  Cloning method: Restriction Enzyme; 5′ cloning site BsaI (destroyed during cloning); 3′ cloning site BsaI (destroyed during cloning)
  Sequencing primers: 5′ pCR8_F1; 3′ pCR8_R1
Terms and licenses: Academic/Nonprofit Terms; Industry Terms: Not Available to Industry
How to cite: pFusB3-30 was a gift from Stephen Ekker (Addgene plasmid # 63515 ; http://n2t.net/addgene:63515 ; RRID:Addgene_63515)
