[The description below was written by a language model from this plasmid's Addgene catalogue record.]
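Description:
pFusB3-30 is a bacterial library plasmid from the FusX TALE assembly system, a set of pre-built intermediate modules designed to let custom TALE repeat arrays be put together in a single step. It is built on the FusB3 backbone (about 3 kb without insert), is classed as a TALEN-type vector, and is maintained in E. coli as a high-copy plasmid under spectinomycin selection. The record does not list the origin of replication or other backbone features, and no feature table is provided. The use of pCR8-type sequencing primers suggests a pCR8-related backbone, though this is not stated explicitly.

The payload is a synthetic trimer of TALE repeats carrying the repeat-variable diresidues HD, NG and HD. Under the standard TALE recognition code these specify C, T and C respectively, which matches the alternative insert name B3_CTC. In the assembly scheme this module supplies RVD positions 13 to 15 of the final array. The trimer was cloned into the backbone through BsaI sites that were destroyed in the process, as is typical of Golden Gate cloning with type IIS enzymes that cut outside their recognition sequence. The record does not describe which sites are used to release the trimer in the later assembly.

The plasmid has no promoter-driven expression function recorded. It serves as one member of a library covering the possible three-RVD combinations at this position. Users choose it when the target DNA sequence reads CTC at positions 13 to 15 and combine it with modules for the other positions and a receiving TALEN or TALE effector backbone to build a site-specific genome-editing reagent.
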