>Addgene plasmid #63515 | pFusB3-30 | depositor partial sequence | sequence record 105548 | pFUSB3_CTC
AGTCTTAAGCGTCTCATGGCCTGACCCCGGACCAAGTGGTGGCTATCGCCAGCCACGATGGCGGCAAGCA
AGCGCTCGAAACGGTGCAGCGGCTGTTGCCGGTGCTGTGCCAGGACCATGGCCTGACCCCGGACCAAGTG
GTGGCTATCGCCAGCAACGGTGGCGGCAAGCAAGCGCTCGAAACGGTGCAGCGGCTGTTGCCGGTGCTGT
GCCAGGACCATGGCCTGACTCCGGACCAAGTGGTGGCTATCGCCAGCCACGATGGCGGCAAGCAAGCGCT
CGAAACGGTGCAGCGGCTGTTGCCGGTGCTGTGCCAGGACCATGGCCTGACCCCGGACCAAGTGGTGGCT
ATCGAGACGTC
