>Addgene plasmid #63515 | pFusB3-30 | depositor partial sequence | sequence record 105549 | FusB3
CGTCTCATGGCCTGACCCCGGACCAAGTGGTGGCTATCGAGACCGGCGCCGCTACAGGGCGCGTCCCATT
CGCCATTCAGGCTGCGCAACTGTTGGGAAGGGCGATCGGTGCGGGCCTCTTCGCTATTACGCCAGCTGGC
GAAAGGGGGATGTGCTGCAAGGCGATTAAGTTGGGTAACGCCAGGGTTTTCCCAGTCACGACGTTGTAAA
ACGACGGCCAGTGAGCGCGCGTAATACGACTCACTATAGGGCGAATTGGGTACCGGGCCCCCCCTCGAGG
TCCTCCAGCTTTTGTTCCCTTTAGTGAGGGTTAATTGCGCGCTTGGCGTAATCATGGTCATAGCTGTTTC
CTGTGTGAAATTGTTATCCGCTCACAATTCCACACAACATACGAGCCGGAAGCATAAAGTGTAAAGCCTG
GGGTGCCTAATGAGTGAGCTAACTCACATTAATTGCGTTGCGCTCACTGCCCGCTTTCCACCGGTGGTCT
CGCCAGGACCATGGCCTGACCCCGGACCAAGTGGTGGCTATCGAGACGTCTAGACCAGCCAGGACAGAAA
TGCCTCGACTTCGCTGCTACCCAAGGTTGCCGGGTGACGCACACCGTGGAAACGGATGAAGGCACGAACC
CAGTGGACATAAGCCTGTTCGGTTCGTAAGCTGTAATGCAAGTAGCGTATGCGCTCACGCAACTGGTCCA
GAACCTTGACCGAACGCAGCGGTGGTAACGGCGCAGTGGCGGTTTTCATGGCTTGTTATGACTGTTTTTT
TGGGGTACAGTCTATGCCTCGGGCATCCAAGCAGCAAGCGCGTTACGCCGTGGGTCGATGTTTGATGTTA
TGGAGCAGCAACGATGTTACGCAGCAGGGCAGTCGCCCTAAAACAAAGTTAAACATTATGAGGGAAGCGG
TGATCGCCGAAGTATCGACTCAACTATCAGAGGTAGTTGGCGTCATCGAGCGCCATCTCGAACCGACGTT
GCTGGCCGTACATTTGTACGGCTCCGCAGTGGATGGCGGCCTGAAGCCACACAGTGATATTGATTTGCTG
GTTACGGTGACCGTAAGGCTTGATGAAACAACGCGGCGAGCTTTGATCAACGACCTTTTGGAAACTTCGG
CTTCCCCTGGAGAGAGCGAGATTCTCCGCGCTGTAGAAGTCACCATTGTTGTGCACGACGACATCATTCC
GTGGCGTTATCCAGCTAAGCGCGAACTGCAATTTGGAGAATGGCAGCGCAATGACATTCTTGCAGGTATC
TTCGAGCCAGCCACGATCGACATTGATCTGGCTATCTTGCTGACAAAAGCAAGAGAACATAGCGTTGCCT
TGGTAGGTCCAGCGGCGGAGGAACTCTTTGATCCGGTTCCTGAACAGGATCTATTTGAGGCGCTAAATGA
AACCTTAACGCTATGGAACTCGCCGCCCGACTGGGCTGGCGATGAGCGAAATGTAGTGCTTACGTTGTCC
CGCATTTGGTACAGCGCAGTAACCGGCAAAATCGCGCCGAAGGATGTCGCTGCCGACTGGGCAATGGAGC
GCCTGCCGGCCCAGTATCAGCCCGTCATACTTGAAGCTAGACAGGCTTATCTTGGACAAGAAGAAGATCG
CTTGGCCTCGCGCGCAGATCAGTTGGAAGAATTTGTCCACTACGTGAAAGGCGAGATCACCAAGGTAGTC
GGCAAATAACCCTCGAGCCACCCATGACCAAAATCCCTTAACGTGAGTTACGCGTCGTTCCACTGAGCGT
CAGACCCCGTAGAAAAGATCAAAGGATCTTCTTGAGATCCTTTTTTTCTGCGCGTAATCTGCTGCTTGCA
AACAAAAAAACCACCGCTACCAGCGGTGGTTTGTTTGCCGGATCAAGAGCTACCAACTCTTTTTCCGAAG
GTAACTGGCTTCAGCAGAGCGCAGATACCAAATACTGTCCTTCTAGTGTAGCCGTAGTTAGGCCACCACT
TCAAGAACTCTGTAGCACCGCCTACATACCTCGCTCTGCTAATCCTGTTACCAGTGGCTGCTGCCAGTGG
CGATAAGTCGTGTCTTACCGGGTTGGACTCAAGACGATAGTTACCGGATAAGGCGCAGCGGTCGGGCTGA
ACGGGGGGTTCGTGCACACAGCCCAGCTTGGAGCGAACGACCTACACCGAACTGAGATACCTACAGCGTG
AGCATTGAGAAAGCGCCACGCTTCCCGAAGGGAGAAAGGCGGACAGGTATCCGGTAAGCGGCAGGGTCGG
AACAGGAGAGCGCACGAGGGAGCTTCCAGGGGGAAACGCCTGGTATCTTTATAGTCCTGTCGGGTTTCGC
CACCTCTGACTTGAGCGTCGATTTTTGTGATGCTCGTCAGGGGGGCGGAGCCTATGGAAAAACGCCAGCA
ACGCGGCCTTTTTACGGTTCCTGGCCTTTTGCTGGCCTTTTGCTCACATGTTCTTTCCTGCGTTATCCCC
TGATTCTGTGGATAACCGTATTACCGCCTTTGAGTGAGCTGATACCGCTCGCCGCAGCCGAACGACCGAG
CGCAGCGAGTCAGTGAGCGAGGAAGCGGAAGAGCGCCCAATACGCAAACCGCCTCTCCCCGCGCGTTGGC
CGATTCATTAATGCAGCTGGCACGACAGGTTTCCCGACTGGAAAGCGGGCAGTGAGCGCAACGCAATTAA
TACGCGTACCGCTAGCCAGGAAGAGTTTGTAGAAACGCAAAAAGGCCATCCGTCAGGATGGCCTTCTGCT
TAGTTTGATGCCTGGCAGTTTATGGCGGGCGTCCTGCCCGCCACCCTCCGGGCCGTTGCTTCACAACGTT
CAAATCCGCTCCCGGCGGATTTGTCCTACTCAGGAGAGCGTTCACCGACAAACAACAGATAAAACGAAAG
GCCCAGTCTTCCGACTGAGCCTTTCGTTTTATTTGATGCCTGGCAGTTCCCTACTCTCGCGTTAACGCTA
GCATGGATGTTTTCCCAGTCACGACGTTGTAAAACGACGGCCAGTCTTAAG
