>Addgene plasmid #63515 | pFusB3-30 | addgene partial sequence | sequence record 116354 | pCR8_R1 5'-cgaaccgaacaggcttatgt-3'
GGTGTGCGTCACCCGGCAACCTTGGGTAGCAGCGAAGTCGAGGCATTTCTGTCCTGGCTGGTCTAGACGT
CTCGATAGCCACCACTTGGTCCGGGGTCAGGCCATGGTCCTGGCACAGCACCGGCAACAGCCGCTGCACC
GTTTCGAGCGCTTGCTTGCCGCCATCGTGGCTGGCGATAGCCACCACTTGGTCCGGAGTCAGGCCATGGT
CCTGGCACAGCACCGGCAACAGCCGCTGCACCGTTTCGAGCGCTTGCTTGCCGCCACCGTTGCTGGCGAT
AGCCACCACTTGGTCCGGGGTCAGGCCATGGTCCTGGCACAGCACCGGCAACAGCCGCTGCACCGTTTCG
AGCGCTTGCTTGCCGCCATCGTGGCTGGCGATAGCCACCACTTGGTCCGGGGTCAGGCCATGAGACGCTT
AAGACTGGCCGTCGTTTTACAACGTCGTGACTGGGAAAACATCCATGCTAGCGTTAACGCGAGAGTAGGG
AACTGCCAGGCATCAAATAAAACGAAAGGCTCAGTCGGAAGACTGGGCCTTTCGTTTTATCTGTTGTTTG
TCGGTGAACGCTCTCCTGAGTAGGACAAATCCGCCGGGAGCGGATTTGAACGTTGTGAAGCAACGGCCCG
GAGGGTGGCGGGCAGGACGCCCGCCATAAACTGCCAGGCATCAAACTAAGCAGAAGGCCATCCTGACGGA
TGGCCTTTTTGCGTTTCTACAAACTCTTCCTGGCTAGCGGTACGCGTATTAATTGCGTTGCGCTCACTGC
CCGCTTTCCAGTCGGGAAACCTGTCGTGCCAGCTGCATTAATGAATCGGCCAA
